Addgene plasmid #85889: AB.pCCL.sin.cPPT.GFP.miR-564.sensor.PGK.dNGFR.WPRE
Purpose: Sensor Plasmid
Depositing lab: Brian Brown. Depositing organization: Icahn School of Medicine at Mount Sinai. Publication: High-throughput assessment of microRNA activity and function using microRNA sensor and decoy libraries. Mullokandov G, Baccarini A, Ruzo A, Jayaprakash AD, Tung N, Israelow B, Evans MJ, Sachidanandam R, Brown BD. Nat Methods. 2012 Jul 1;9(8):840-6. doi: 10.1038/nmeth.2078. PubMed 22751203.
Backbone
  Vector backbone: AB.pCCL.sin.cPPT.GFP.PGK.dNGFR.WPRE
  Backbone size w/o insert (bp): 9309
  Total vector size (bp): 9480
  Vector type: Lentiviral
  Selectable markers: eGFP , NGFR
Growth in bacteria
  Bacterial resistance: Ampicillin, 100 μg/mL
  Growth temperature: 37°C
  Growth strain: NEB Stable
  Copy number: High Copy
Gene/Insert
  Gene/Insert name: miR-564 Sensor
  Species: H. sapiens (human)
  Insert size (bp): 171
  Entrez Gene: MIR564 (a.k.a. MIRN564, hsa-mir-564)
  Promoter: PGK
  Cloning method: Restriction Enzyme; 5′ cloning site NheI (not destroyed); 3′ cloning site AgeI (not destroyed)
  Sequencing primers: 5′ AACAGACATACAAACTAAAG
Terms and licenses: Academic/Nonprofit Terms; Industry Terms: Not Available to Industry
How to cite: AB.pCCL.sin.cPPT.GFP.miR-564.sensor.PGK.dNGFR.WPRE was a gift from Brian Brown (Addgene plasmid # 85889 ; http://n2t.net/addgene:85889 ; RRID:Addgene_85889)
