[The description below was written by a language model from this plasmid's Addgene catalogue record and pLannotate feature annotations shown in this document.]
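Description:
AB.pCCL.sin.cPPT.GFP.miR-564.sensor.PGK.dNGFR.WPRE is a third-generation, self-inactivating HIV-1 lentiviral transfer plasmid built as a reporter ("sensor") for the activity of human miR-564. It is maintained in E. coli through a high-copy ColE1/pUC-type origin with ampicillin resistance, and also carries an f1 origin and an SV40 origin. Genomic RNA for packaging is driven by a CMV enhancer/promoter fused to a truncated 5' LTR. This is followed by the Ψ packaging signal with a gag fragment, the RRE for Rev-dependent export, the cPPT/CTS, a WPRE, and a ΔU3 3' LTR that silences LTR-driven transcription after integration.

The payload is a bidirectional expression unit. The annotated human PGK promoter sits back to back with a minimal CMV promoter, and the two point in opposite directions. On the PGK side, in the sense orientation of the viral genome, lies a truncated NGFR coding sequence (dNGFR, a cell-surface marker) upstream of the WPRE. On the minimal CMV side lies EGFP, antisense to the viral genome and terminated by its own SV40 polyadenylation signal. The 171 bp miR-564 sensor insert, cloned between NheI and AgeI, is not annotated as a feature. The construct name and the unannotated gap after EGFP suggest it lies in the EGFP 3' untranslated region, although the record does not state this explicitly.

In such a design, miR-564 activity in a transduced cell would reduce GFP while leaving dNGFR unaffected, so dNGFR serves as an internal control for transduction and expression level. The sequenced record is 9,446 nt, slightly shorter than the 9,480 bp listed in the catalogue. The plasmid belongs to a collection of microRNA sensor and decoy libraries made for high-throughput measurement of microRNA activity.
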