Features (pLannotate 1.2.2; 34 found; start..end, strand, type, name):
      1..720     +  CDS            EGFP: the original enhanced GFP (Yang et al., 1996) mammalian codon-optimized
    932..951     +  misc_feature   MCS (fragment): pBluescript multiple cloning site
    979..1113    -  polyA_signal   SV40 poly(A) signal: SV40 polyadenylation signal
   1136..1220    -  CDS            large T antigen (fragment): large T antigen from SV40 (simian virus 40)
   1250..1367    -  misc_feature   cPPT/CTS: central polypurine tract and central termination sequence of HIV-1
   1386..1486    -  CDS            Rev (fragment): human immunodeficiency virus 1 (HIV-1) Rev protein; rev; enhances nuclear export of unspliced and incompletely spliced viral mRNAs
   1863..2096    -  misc_feature   RRE: The Rev response element (RRE) of HIV-1 allows for Rev-dependent mRNA export from the nucleus to the cytoplasm.
   2242..2605    -  CDS            HIV-1 gag (fragment): gag protein from human immunodeficiency virus 1; gag
   2589..2714    -  misc_feature   HIV-1 Ψ: packaging signal of human immunodeficiency virus type 1
   2761..2941    -  LTR            5' LTR (truncated): truncated 5' long terminal repeat (LTR) from HIV-1
   2956..3159    -  promoter       CMV promoter: human cytomegalovirus (CMV) immediate early promoter
   3160..3539    -  enhancer       CMV enhancer: human cytomegalovirus immediate early enhancer
   3640..3658    -  promoter       T3 promoter: promoter for bacteriophage T3 RNA polymerase
   3703..3719    -  protein_bind   lac operator: The lac repressor binds to the lac operator to inhibit transcription in E. coli. This inhibition can be relieved by adding lactose or isopropyl-β-D-thiogalactopyranoside (IPTG). lac repressor encoded by lacI
   3727..3757    -  promoter       lac promoter: promoter for the E. coli lac operon
   3772..3793    -  protein_bind   CAP binding site: CAP binding activates transcription in the presence of cAMP. E. coli catabolite activator protein
   3806..3898    -  CDS            lacI (fragment): lac repressor; lacI; The lac repressor binds to the lac operator to inhibit transcription in E. coli. This inhibition can be relieved by adding lactose or isopropyl-β-D-thiogalactopyranoside (IPTG).
   4081..4669    -  rep_origin     ori: high-copy-number ColE1/pMB1/pBR322/pUC origin of replication
   4840..5700    -  CDS            AmpR: β-lactamase; bla; confers resistance to ampicillin, carbenicillin, and related antibiotics
   5701..5805    -  promoter       AmpR promoter: bla
   5858..6286    -  rep_origin     f1 ori (sequence partly withheld): f1 bacteriophage origin of replication; arrow indicates direction of (+) strand synthesis
   6291..6446    -  CDS            lacZα (fragment): LacZα fragment of β-galactosidase; lacZ fragment
   6454..6472    +  promoter       T7 promoter: promoter for bacteriophage T7 RNA polymerase
   6493..6628    -  rep_origin     SV40 ori: SV40 origin of replication
   6668..6789    -  polyA_signal   SV40 poly(A) signal: SV40 polyadenylation signal
   6861..7094    -  LTR            3' LTR (ΔU3): self-inactivating 3' long terminal repeat (LTR) from HIV-1
   7096..7164    -  CDS            nef (fragment): NEF_HV1Z2 - Experimental evidence at protein level: Swiss-Prot protein existence level 1. Extracellular Nef protein targets CD4(+) T-lymphocytes for apoptosis by interacting with CXCR4 surface receptors. From Human immunodeficiency virus type 1 group M subtype D (isolate Z2/CDC-Z34) (HIV-1).
   7181..7769    -  misc_feature   WPRE: woodchuck hepatitis virus posttranscriptional regulatory element
   7783..7801    -  misc_feature   MCS (fragment): pUC18/19 multiple cloning site
   7804..8631    -  CDS            NGFR (fragment): TNR16_HUMAN - Also known as TNFRSF16. Experimental evidence at protein level: Swiss-Prot protein existence level 1. Low affinity receptor which can bind to NGF, BDNF, NTF3, and NTF4. Forms a heterodimeric receptor with SORCS2 that binds the precursor forms of NGF, BDNF and NTF3 with high affinity, and has much lower affinity for mature NGF and BDNF (PubMed:24908487). Plays an important role in differentiation and survival of specific neuronal populations during development (By similarity). Can mediate cell survival as well as cell death of neural cells. Plays a role in the inactivation of RHOA
   8746..8770    -  misc_feature   MCS (fragment): pBluescript multiple cloning site
   8773..9283    -  promoter       hPGK promoter: human phosphoglycerate kinase 1 promoter
   9286..9309    +  misc_feature   MCS (fragment): pBluescript multiple cloning site
   9311..9349    +  promoter       minimal CMV promoter: human cytomegalovirus (CMV) immediate early promoter
>Addgene plasmid #85889 | AB.pCCL.sin.cPPT.GFP.miR-564.sensor.PGK.dNGFR.WPRE | addgene full sequence | sequence record 170039 | Addgene NGS Result
ATGGTGAGCAAGGGCGAGGAGCTGTTCACCGGGGTGGTGCCCATCCTGGTCGAGCTGGACGGCGACGTAA
ACGGCCACAAGTTCAGCGTGTCCGGCGAGGGCGAGGGCGATGCCACCTACGGCAAGCTGACCCTGAAGTT
CATCTGCACCACCGGCAAGCTGCCCGTGCCCTGGCCCACCCTCGTGACCACCCTGACCTACGGCGTGCAG
TGCTTCAGCCGCTACCCCGACCACATGAAGCAGCACGACTTCTTCAAGTCCGCCATGCCCGAAGGCTACG
TCCAGGAGCGCACCATCTTCTTCAAGGACGACGGCAACTACAAGACCCGCGCCGAGGTGAAGTTCGAGGG
CGACACCCTGGTGAACCGCATCGAGCTGAAGGGCATCGACTTCAAGGAGGACGGCAACATCCTGGGGCAC
AAGCTGGAGTACAACTACAACAGCCACAACGTCTATATCATGGCCGACAAGCAGAAGAACGGCATCAAGG
TGAACTTCAAGATCCGCCACAACATCGAGGACGGCAGCGTGCAGCTCGCCGACCACTACCAGCAGAACAC
CCCCATCGGCGACGGCCCCGTGCTGCTGCCCGACAACCACTACCTGAGCACCCAGTCCGCCCTGAGCAAA
GACCCCAACGAGAAGCGCGATCACATGGTCCTGCTGGAGTTCGTGACCGCCGCCGGGATCACTCTCGGCA
TGGACGAGCTGTACAAGTAAAGCGGCCGCGTCGAGAGATGGGGGAGGCTAACTGAGCTAGCCGACCTTAA
CTGGGGAGTACCAATCGTCGTAGCGCCTGCTGACACCGTGCCTGCCTGCTGACACCGTGCCTGCCTGCTG
ACACCGTGCCTGCCTGCTGACACCGTGCCTGCCTGCTGACACCGTGCCTGCCTGCTGACACCGTGCCTAC
CGGTACTAGCTTAGTCATGCACCGGGCTGCAGGAATTCGATGACAGGCGCAGCTTCCGAGGGATTTGAGA
TCCAGACATGATAAGATACATTGATGAGTTTGGACAAACCAAAACTAGAATGCAGTGAAAAAAATGCCTT
ATTTGTGAAATTTGTGATGCTATTGCCTTATTTGTAACCATTATAAGCTGCAATAAACAAGTTAACAACA
ACAATTGCATTCATTTTATGTTTCAGGTTCAGGGGGAGGTGTGGGAGGTTTTTTAAAGCAAGTAAAACCT
CTACAAATGTGGTATGGCTGATTATGATCAGATCTCTCGAGGCTAGTCTCGTGATCGATAAAATTTTGAA
TTTTTGTAATTTGTTTTTGTAATTCTTTAGTTTGTATGTCTGTTGCTATTATGTCTACTATTCTTTCCCC
TGCACTGTACCCCCCAATCCCCCCTTTTCTTTTAAAAGTTAACCGATACCGTCGAGATCCGTTCACTAAT
CGAATGGATCTGTCTCTGTCTCTCTCTCCACCTTCTTCTTCTATTCCTTCGGGCCTGTCGGGTCCCCTCG
GGGTTGGGAGGTGGGTCTGAAACGATAATGGTGAATATCCCTGCCTAACTCTATTCACTATAGAAAGTAC
AGCAAAAACTATTCTTAAACCTACCAAGCCTCCTACTATCATTATGAATAATTTTATATACCACAGCCAA
TTTGTTATGTTAAACCAATTCCACAAACTTGCCCATTTATCTAATTCCAATAATTCTTGTTCATTCTTTT
CTTGCTGGTTTTGCGATTCTTCAATTAAGGAGTGTATTAAGCTTGTGTAATTGTTAATTTCTCTGTCCCA
CTCCATCCAGGTCGTGTGATTCCAAATCTGTTCCAGAGATTTATTACTCCAACTAGCATTCCAAGGCACA
GCAGTGGTGCAAATGAGTTTTCCAGAGCAACCCCAAATCCCCAGGAGCTGTTGATCCTTTAGGTATCTTT
CCACAGCCAGGATTCTTGCCTGGAGCTGCTTGATGCCCCAGACTGTGAGTTGCAACAGATGCTGTTGCGC
CTCAATAGCCCTCAGCAAATTGTTCTGCTGCTGCACTATACCAGACAATAATTGTCTGGCCTGTACCGTC
AGCGTCATTGACGCTGCGCCCATAGTGCTTCCTGCTGCTCCCAAGAACCCAAGGAACAAAGCTCCTATTC
CCACTGCTCTTTTTTCTCTCTGCACCACTCTTCTCTTTGCCTTGGTGGGTGCTACTCCTAATGGTTCAAT
TTTTACTACTTTATATTTATATAATTCACTTCTCCAATTGTCCCTCATATCTCCTCCTCCAGGTCTGAAG
ATCAGCGGCCGCTTGCTGTGCGGTGGTCTTACTTTTGTTTTGCTCTTCCTCTATCTTGTCTAAAGCTTCC
TTGGTGTCTTTTATCTCTATCCTTTGATGCACACAATAGAGGGTTGCTACTGTATTATATAATGATCTAA
GTTCTTCTGATCCTGTCTGAAGGGATGGTTGTAGCTGTCCCAGTATTTGTCTACAGCCTTCTGATGTTTC
TAACAGGCCAGGATTAACTGCGAATCGTTCTAGCTCCCTGCTTGCCCATACTATATGTTTTAATTTATAT
TTTTTCTTTCCCCCTGGCCTTAACCGAATTTTTTCCCATCGCGATCTAATTCTCCCCCGCTTAATACTGA
CGCTCTCGCACCCATCTCTCTCCTTCTAGCCTCCGCTAGTCAAAATTTTTGGCGTACTCACCAGTCGCCG
CCCCTCGCCTCTTGCCGTGCGCGCTTCAGCAAGCCGAGTCCTGCGTCGAGAGAGCTCCTCTGGTTTCCCT
TTCGCTTTCAAGTCCCTGTTCGGGCGCCACTGCTAGAGATTTTCCACACTGACTAAAAGGGTCTGAGGGA
TCTCTAGTTACCAGAGTCACACAACAGACGGGCACACACTACTTGAAGCACTCAAGGCAAGCTTTATTGA
GGCTTAAGCAGTGGGTTCCCTAGTTAGCCAGAGAGCTCCCAGGCTCAGATCTGGTCTAACCAGAGAGACC
CCGGTTCACTAAACGAGCTCTGCTTATATAGACCTCCCACCGTACACGCCTACCGCCCATTTGCGTCAAT
GGGGCGGAGTTGTTACGACATTTTGGAAAGTCCCGTTGATTTTGGTGCCAAAACAAACTCCCATTGACGT
CAATGGGGTGGAGACTTGGAAATCCCCGTGAGTCAAACCGCTATCCACGCCCATTGATGTACTGCCAAAA
CCGCATCACCATGGTAATAGCGATGACTAATACGTAGATGTACTGCCAAGTAGGAAAGTCCCATAAGGTC
ATGTACTGGGCATAATGCCAGGCGGGCCATTTACCGTCATTGACGTCAATAGGGGGCGTACTTGGCATAT
GATACACTTGATGTACTGCCAAGTGGGCAGTTTACCGTAAATACTCCACCCATTGACGTCAATGGAAAGT
CCCTATTGGCGTTACTATGGGAACATACGTCATTATTGACGTCAATGGGCGGGGGTCGTTGGGCGGTCAG
CCAGGCGGGCCATTTACCGTAAGTTATGTAACGCGGAACTCCATATATGGGCTATGAACTAATGACCCCG
TAATTGATTACTATTAATAACTAGTCAATAATCAATGTCAACATGGCGGTAATGTTGGACATGAGCCAAT
ATAAATGTACATATTATGATATGGATACAACGTATGCAATGGCCAAGCTTGCAGCTCCAGCTTTTGTTCC
CTTTAGTGAGGGTTAATTGCGCGCTTGGCGTAATCATGGTCATAGCTGTTTCCTGTGTGAAATTGTTATC
CGCTCACAATTCCACACAACATACGAGCCGGAAGCATAAAGTGTAAAGCCTGGGGTGCCTAATGAGTGAG
CTAACTCACATTAATTGCGTTGCGCTCACTGCCCGCTTTCCAGTCGGGAAACCTGTCGTGCCAGCTGCAT
TAATGAATCGGCCAACGCGCGGGGAGAGGCGGTTTGCGTATTGGGCGCTCTTCCGCTTCCTCGCTCACTG
ACTCGCTGCGCTCGGTCGTTCGGCTGCGGCGAGCGGTATCAGCTCACTCAAAGGCGGTAATACGGTTATC
CACAGAATCAGGGGATAACGCAGGAAAGAACATGTGAGCAAAAGGCCAGCAAAAGGCCAGGAACCGTAAA
AAGGCCGCGTTGCTGGCGTTTTTCCATAGGCTCCGCCCCCCTGACGAGCATCACAAAAATCGACGCTCAA
GTCAGAGGTGGCGAAACCCGACAGGACTATAAAGATACCAGGCGTTTCCCCCTGGAAGCTCCCTCGTGCG
CTCTCCTGTTCCGACCCTGCCGCTTACCGGATACCTGTCCGCCTTTCTCCCTTCGGGAAGCGTGGCGCTT
TCTCATAGCTCACGCTGTAGGTATCTCAGTTCGGTGTAGGTCGTTCGCTCCAAGCTGGGCTGTGTGCACG
AACCCCCCGTTCAGCCCGACCGCTGCGCCTTATCCGGTAACTATCGTCTTGAGTCCAACCCGGTAAGACA
CGACTTATCGCCACTGGCAGCAGCCACTGGTAACAGGATTAGCAGAGCGAGGTATGTAGGCGGTGCTACA
GAGTTCTTGAAGTGGTGGCCTAACTACGGCTACACTAGAAGAACAGTATTTGGTATCTGCGCTCTGCTGA
AGCCAGTTACCTTCGGAAAAAGAGTTGGTAGCTCTTGATCCGGCAAACAAACCACCGCTGGTAGCGGTGG
TTTTTTTGTTTGCAAGCAGCAGATTACGCGCAGAAAAAAAGGATCTCAAGAAGATCCTTTGATCTTTTCT
ACGGGGTCTGACGCTCAGTGGAACGAAAACTCACGTTAAGGGATTTTGGTCATGAGATTATCAAAAAGGA
TCTTCACCTAGATCCTTTTAAATTAAAAATGAAGTTTTAAATCAATCTAAAGTATATATGAGTAAACTTG
GTCTGACAGTTACCAATGCTTAATCAGTGAGGCACCTATCTCAGCGATCTGTCTATTTCGTTCATCCATA
GTTGCCTGACTCCCCGTCGTGTAGATAACTACGATACGGGAGGGCTTACCATCTGGCCCCAGTGCTGCAA
TGATACCGCGAGACCCACGCTCACCGGCTCCAGATTTATCAGCAATAAACCAGCCAGCCGGAAGGGCCGA
GCGCAGAAGTGGTCCTGCAACTTTATCCGCCTCCATCCAGTCTATTAATTGTTGCCGGGAAGCTAGAGTA
AGTAGTTCGCCAGTTAATAGTTTGCGCAACGTTGTTGCCATTGCTACAGGCATCGTGGTGTCACGCTCGT
CGTTTGGTATGGCTTCATTCAGCTCCGGTTCCCAACGATCAAGGCGAGTTACATGATCCCCCATGTTGTG
CAAAAAAGCGGTTAGCTCCTTCGGTCCTCCGATCGTTGTCAGAAGTAAGTTGGCCGCAGTGTTATCACTC
ATGGTTATGGCAGCACTGCATAATTCTCTTACTGTCATGCCATCCGTAAGATGCTTTTCTGTGACTGGTG
AGTACTCAACCAAGTCATTCTGAGAATAGTGTATGCGGCGACCGAGTTGCTCTTGCCCGGCGTCAATACG
GGATAATACCGCGCCACATAGCAGAACTTTAAAAGTGCTCATCATTGGAAAACGTTCTTCGGGGCGAAAA
CTCTCAAGGATCTTACCGCTGTTGAGATCCAGTTCGATGTAACCCACTCGTGCACCCAACTGATCTTCAG
CATCTTTTACTTTCACCAGCGTTTCTGGGTGAGCAAAAACAGGAAGGCAAAATGCCGCAAAAAAGGGAAT
AAGGGCGACACGGAAATGTTGAATACTCATACTCTTCCTTTTTCAATATTATTGAAGCATTTATCAGGGT
TATTGTCTCATGAGCGGATACATATTTGAATGTATTTAGAAAAATAAACAAATAGGGGTTCCGCGCACAT
TTCCCCGAAAAGTGCCACCTAAATTGTAAGCGTTAATATTTTGTTAAAATTCGCGTTAAATTTTTGTTAA
ATCAGCTCATTTTTTAACCAATAGGCCGAAATCGGCAAAATCCCTTATAAATCAAAAGAATAGACCGAGA
TAGGGT
[37 nt withheld, positions 5957-5993]
AAAGAACGTGGACTCCAACGTCAAAGG
[49 nt withheld, positions 6021-6069]
T
[91 nt withheld, positions 6071-6161]
G
[124 nt withheld, positions 6163-6286]
CCCATTCGCCATTCAGGCTGCGCAACTGTTGGGAAGGGCGATCGGTGCGGGCCTCTTCGCTATTACGCCA
GCTGGCGAAAGGGGGATGTGCTGCAAGGCGATTAAGTTGGGTAACGCCAGGGTTTTCCCAGTCACGACGT
TGTAAAACGACGGCCAGTGAGCGCGCGTAATACGACTCACTATAGGGCGAATTGGGTACGTCCCTAGGCC
TCCAAAAAAGCCTCCTCACTACTTCTGGAATAGCTCAGAGGCCGAGGCGGCCTCGGCCTCTGCATAAATA
AAAAAAATTAGTCAGCCATGGGGCGGAGAATGGGCGGAACTGGGCGGAGTTAGGGGCGGGATGGGCGGAG
TTAGGGGCGGGATAGCTAGAGCCAGACATGATAAGATACATTGATGAGTTTGGACAAACCACAACTAGAA
TGCAGTGAAAAAAATGCTTTATTTGTGAAATTTGTGATGCTATTGCTTTATTTGTAACCATTATAAGCTG
CAATAAACAAGTTCCTCTCACTCTCTGATATTCATTTCTTTGCAAGTTATAAATACTGAATAATAAGATG
ACATGAACTACTACTGCTAGAGATTTTCCACACTGACTAAAAGGGTCTGAGGGATCTCTAGTTACCAGAG
TCACACAACAGACGGGCACACACTACTTGAAGCACTCAAGGCAAGCTTTATTGAGGCTTAAGCAGTGGGT
TCCCTAGTTAGCCAGAGAGCTCCCAGGCTCAGATCTGGTCTAACCAGAGAGACCCAGTACAAGCAAAAAG
CAGATCTTGTCTTCGTTGGGAGTGAATTAGCCCTTCCAGTCCCCCCTTTTCTTTTAAAAAGTGGCTAAGA
TCTACAGCTGCCTTGTAAGTCATTGGTCTTAAAGGTACCGAGCTCGAATTCCAGGCGGGGAGGCGGCCCA
AAGGGAGATCCGACTCGTCTGAGGGCGAAGGCGAAGACGCGGAAGAGGCCGCAGAGCCGGCAGCAGGCCG
CGGGAAGGAAGGTCCGCTGGATTGAGGGCCGAAGGGACGTAGCAGAAGGACGTCCCGCGCAGAATCCAGG
TGGCAACACAGGCGAGCAGCCATGGAAAGGACGTCAGCTTCCCCGACAACACCACGGAATTGTCAGTGCC
CAACAGCCGAGCCCCTGTCCAGCAGCGGGCAAGGCAGGCGGCGATGAGTTCCGCCGTGGCAATAGGGAGG
GGGAAAGCGAAAGTCCCGGAAAGGAGCTGACAGGTGGTGGCAATGCCCCAACCAGTGGGGGTTGCGTCAG
CAAACACAGTGCACACCACGCCACGTTGCCTGACAACGGGCCACAACTCCTCATAAAGAGACAGCAACCA
GGATTTATACAAGGAGGAGAAAATGAAAGCCATACGGGAAGCAATAGCATGATACAAAGGCATTAAAGCA
GCGTATCCACATAGCGTAAAAGGAGCAACATAGTTAAGAATACCAGTCAATCTTTCACAAATTTTGTAAT
CCAGAGGTTGATTGTCGACTCTAGACTCGACTCTAGAGGATCCCCCTGTTCCACCTCTTGAAGGCTATGT
AGGCCACAAGGCCCACAACCACAGCAGCCAGGATGGAGCAATAGACAGGGATGAGGTTGTCGGTGGTGCC
TCGGGTCACCACGGGCTGGGAGCTGCCCATCACTGTGGTCACCACACCTGCCACCGTGCTGGCTATGAGG
TCTTGTTCTGGAGGTGCCTCAGGCTCCTGGGTGCTGGGGGCTGTGCTGTCCGAGCCCTCTGGGGGTGTGG
ACCGTGTAATCCAACGGCCAGGGATCTCCTCGCACTCGGCGTCGGCCCAGCGTGTGCACTCGCGGAGCTG
GCGCTCGGTGTCCTCGCACACGGTGCAGGGCAGGCACGGGTCCACGTGGTTGGCCTCGTCGGAATACGTG
CCGTCGGGGCACTCCTCGCACACGGTGTTCTGCTTGTCCTGGCAGGAGAACACGAGGCCCGAGCCCGCCT
CGCACACGCGGCACGCCTCGCAGCGCCCAGTCGTCTCATCCTGGTAGTAGCCGTAGGCGCAGCGGCACAC
GGCGTCGTCGGCCTCCACGCACGGCGCCGACATGCTCTGGAGCCCCACGCACTCGGTGCACGGCTTGCAC
GGCTCGGTCGCGCTCACCACGTCGGAGAACGTCACGCTGTCCAGGCAGGGCTCACACACGGTCTGGTTGG
CTCCACAAGGCTGGGCCACACCCTCGCCCAGGTTGCAGGCTTTGCAGCACTCACCGCTGTGTGTGTACAG
GCCTGTGGGGCATGCCTCCTTGGCACCTCCAAGGGACACCCCCAGAAGCAGCAACAGCAGCAGGCGCGGC
CCGTCCATGGCGCGGCCGGTGGCACCTGCCCCCATCGCCCGCCTCCCGCGGCAGCGCTCGACTTCCAGCT
CGGTCCGCTTTGCGGACTGATGGGGCTGCGCTGCGCTGCGCTCCAGCGCCCCCCCTGCCCGCCGGAGCTG
GCCGCGGCCCGAATTCCTGCAGCCCGGGGGATCCCCCTGGGGAGAGAGGTCGGTGATTCGGTCAACGAGG
GAGCCGACTGCCGACGTGCGCTCCGGAGGCTTGCAGAATGCGGAACACCGCGCGGGCAGGAACAGGGCCC
ACACTACCGCCCCACACCCCGCCTCCCGCACCGCCCCTTCCCGGCCGCTGCTCTCGGCGCGCCCTGCTGA
GCAGCCGCTATTGGCCACAGCCCATCGCGGTCGGCGCGCTGCCATTGCTCCCTGGCGCTGTCCGTCTGCG
AGGGTACTAGTGAGACGTGCGGCTTCCGTTTGTCACGTCCGGCACGCCGCGAACCGCAAGGAACCTTCCC
GACTTAGGGGCGGAGCAGGAAGCGTCGCCGGGGGGCCCACAAGGGTAGCGGCGAAGATCCGGGTGACGCT
GCGAACGGACGTGAAGAATGTGCGAGACCCAGGGTCGGCGCCGCTGCGTTTCCCGGAACCACGCCCAGAG
CAGCCGCGTCCCTGCGCAAACCCAGGGCTGCCTTGGAAAAGGCGCAACCCCAACCCCGTGGAATTCGATA
TCAAGCTTCTCGAGGGTAGGCGTGTACGGTGGGAGGCCTATATAAGCAGAGCTCGTTTAGTGAACCGTCA
GATCGCCTGGAGACGCCATCCACGCTGTTTTGACCTCCATAGAAGACACCGGGACCGATCCAGCCTCCGC
GGAATTCACC
