>Addgene plasmid #85889 | AB.pCCL.sin.cPPT.GFP.miR-564.sensor.PGK.dNGFR.WPRE | depositor partial sequence | sequence record 167380 | AB.pCCL.sin.cPPT.GFP.miR-564.sensor.PGK.dNGFR.WPRE sequence 830 bps
ATCACGAGACTAGCCTCGAGAGATCTGATCATAATCAGCCATACCACATTTGTAGAGGTTTTACTTGCTT
TAAAAAACCTCCCACACCTCCCCCTGAACCTGAAACATAAAATGAATGCAATTGTTGTTGTTAACTTGTT
TATTGCAGCTTATAATGGTTACAAATAAGGCAATAGCATCACAAATTTCACAAATAAGGCATTTTTTTCA
CTGCATTCTAGTTTTGGTTTGTCCAAACTCATCAATGTATCTTATCATGTCTGGATCTCAAATCCCTCGG
AAGCTGCGCCTGTCATCGAATTCCTGCAGCCCGGTGCATGACTAAGCTAGTACCGGTAGGCACGGTGTCA
GCAGGCAGGCACGGTGTCAGCAGGCAGGCACGGTGTCAGCAGGCAGGCACGGTGTCAGCAGGCAGGCACG
GTGTCAGCAGGCAGGCACGGTGTCAGCAGGCGCTACGACGATTGGTACTCCCCAGTTAAGGTCGGCTAGC
TCAGTTAGCCTCCCCCATCTCTCGACGCGGCCGCTTTACTTGTACAGCTCGTCCATGCCGAGAGTGATCC
CGGCGGCGGTCACGAACTCCAGCAGGACCATGTGATCGCGCTTCTCGTTGGGGTCTTTGCTCAGGGCGGA
CTGGGTGCTCAGGTAGTGGTTGTCGGGCAGCAGCACGGGGCCGTCGCCGATGGGGGTGTTCTGCTGGTAG
TGGTCGGCGAGCTGCACGCTGCCGTCCTCGATGTTGTGGCGGATCTTGAAGTTCACCTTGATGCCGTTCT
TCTGCTTGTCGGCCATGATATAGACGTTGTGGCTGTTGTAGTTGTACTCCAGCTTGTGCC
